>Addgene plasmid #15433 | pET41a-MED18 | depositor partial sequence | sequence record 8290 | Author sequence
[624 nt withheld, positions 1-624]
TGA
