>Addgene plasmid #15433 | pET41a-MED18 | addgene partial sequence | sequence record 21884 | 15433 with pGEX-5
TCGGATGGTTCAACTAGTGGTTCTGGTCATCACCATCACCATCACTCCGCGGGTCTGGTGCCACGCGGTA
GTACTGCAATTGGTATGAAAGAAACCGCTGCTGCTAAATTCGAACGCCAGCACATGGACAGCCCAGATCT
GGGTACCGGTGGTGGCTCCGGTGATGACGACGACAAGAGTCCCATGGGATATCGGGGATC
[482 nt withheld, positions 201-682]
