>Addgene plasmid #15433 | pET41a-MED18 | addgene partial sequence | sequence record 21885 | 15433 with pGEX-5
ACTAGTGGTTCTGGTCATCACCATCACCATCACTCCGCGGGTCTGGTGCCACGCGGTAGTACTGCAATTG
GTATGAAAGAAACCGCTGCTGCTAAATTCGAACGCCAGCACATGGACAGCCCAGATCTGGGTACCGGTGG
TGGCTCCGGTGATGACGACGACAAGAGTCCCATGGGATATCGGGGATC
[59 nt withheld, positions 189-247]
