[The description below was written by a language model from this plasmid's Addgene catalogue record.]
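Description:
pET41a-MED18 is a bacterial expression plasmid built on the commercial pET41a backbone (about 5.9 kb without insert) and carrying the human MED18 coding sequence, a 627 bp insert with no recorded mutations. MED18, also known as p28b or SRB5, is a subunit of the Mediator transcriptional coregulator complex and the mammalian counterpart of the yeast Mediator subunit Srb5. The plasmid is selected with kanamycin, is listed as low copy, and is propagated in a standard cloning strain (DH5alpha). No feature table accompanies the record, so individual elements such as the origin of replication and the promoter are not itemised. pET-series vectors generally drive expression from a T7 promoter in hosts that supply T7 RNA polymerase, which is consistent with the listed T7 terminator sequencing primer.

The insert was cloned by restriction digestion between BamHI at the 5′ end and XhoI at the 3′ end, with both sites retained. This places MED18 downstream of the backbone-encoded N-terminal fusion partners, which the record lists as GST and a His tag. The use of an S-tag primer for 5′ sequencing suggests that the backbone's S-tag region also lies upstream of the insert. The resulting GST- and His-tagged MED18 fusion can be purified on glutathione or immobilised metal affinity resins. The construct is suited to producing recombinant human MED18 in E. coli for biochemical work such as binding or pull-down assays, in keeping with the associated study identifying mammalian Mediator subunits related to yeast Srb5, Srb6, Med11 and Rox3, though the record does not state the specific experimental use.
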