Addgene plasmid #15433: pET41a-MED18
Depositing lab: Joan Conaway & Ronald Conaway. Depositing organization: Stowers Institute for Medical Research. Publication: Identification of mammalian Mediator subunits with similarities to yeast Mediator subunits Srb5, Srb6, Med11, and Rox3. Sato S, Tomomori-Sato C, Banks CA, Sorokina I, Parmely TJ, Kong SE, Jin J, Cai Y, Lane WS, Brower CS, Conaway RC, Conaway JW. J Biol Chem. 2003 Apr 25. 278(17):15123-7. 10.1074/jbc.C300054200 PubMed 12584197.
Backbone
  Vector backbone: pET41a
  Backbone manufacturer: EMD Biosciences
  Backbone size w/o insert (bp): 5900
  Vector type: Bacterial Expression
Growth in bacteria
  Bacterial resistance: Kanamycin, 50 μg/mL
  Growth temperature: 37°C
  Growth strain: DH5alpha
  Copy number: Low Copy
Gene/Insert
  Gene/Insert name: MED18 (alt names: p28b; Srb5)
  Species: H. sapiens (human)
  Insert size (bp): 627
  Mutation: N/A
  GenBank ID: AA460637
  Entrez Gene: MED18 (a.k.a. SRB5, p28b)
  Tag / fusion protein: GST (N terminal on backbone); His (N terminal on backbone)
  Cloning method: Restriction Enzyme; 5′ cloning site BamHI (not destroyed); 3′ cloning site XhoI (not destroyed)
  Sequencing primers: 5′ Stag; 3′ T7 terminal
Terms and licenses: Academic/Nonprofit Terms; Industry Terms: Not Available to Industry
How to cite: pET41a-MED18 was a gift from Joan Conaway & Ronald Conaway (Addgene plasmid # 15433 ; http://n2t.net/addgene:15433 ; RRID:Addgene_15433)
